>Addgene plasmid #195039 | kanMX6-ins2 | addgene full sequence | sequence record 384242 | Addgene NGS Result
AATTAATACATAACCTTATGTATCATACACATACGATTTAGGTGACACTATAGAACGCGGCCGCCAGCTG
AAGCTTCGTACGCTGCAGGTCGACGGATCCCCGGGTTAATTAAGAAAAGAAATATAGTCTTCAAGGTTAT
ATTATACAGGTTTATATATTATTGGCGCGCCAGATCTGTTTAGCTTGCCTCGTCCCCGCCGGGTCACCCG
GCCAGCGACATGGAGGCCCAGAATACCCTCCTTGACAGTCTTGACGTGCGCAGCTCAGGGGCATGATGTG
ACTGTCGCCCGTACATTTAGCCCATACATCCCCATGTATAATCATTTGCATCCATACATTTTGATGGCCG
CACGGCGCGAAGCAAAAATTACGGCTCCTCGCTGCAGACCTGCGAGCAGGGAAACGCTCCCCTCACAGAC
GCGTTGAATTGTCCCCACGCCGCGCCCCTGTAGAGAAATATAAAAGGTTAGGATTTGCCACTGAGGTTCT
TCTTTCATATACTTCCTTTTAAAATCTTGCTAGGATACAGTTCTCACATCACATCCGAACATAAACAACC
ATGGGTAAGGAAAAGACTCACGTTTCGAGGCCGCGATTAAATTCCAACATGGATGCTGATTTATATGGGT
ATAAATGGGCTCGCGATAATGTCGGGCAATCAGGTGCGACAATCTATCGATTGTATGGGAAGCCCGATGC
GCCAGAGTTGTTTCTGAAACATGGCAAAGGTAGCGTTGCCAATGATGTTACAGATGAGATGGTCAGACTA
AACTGGCTGACGGAATTTATGCCTCTTCCGACCATCAAGCATTTTATCCGTACTCCTGATGATGCATGGT
TACTCACCACTGCGATCCCCGGCAAAACAGCATTCCAGGTATTAGAAGAATATCCTGATTCAGGTGAAAA
TATTGTTGATGCGCTGGCAGTGTTCCTGCGCCGGTTGCATTCGATTCCTGTTTGTAATTGTCCTTTTAAC
AGCGATCGCGTATTTCGTCTCGCTCAGGCGCAATCACGAATGAATAACGGTTTGGTTGATGCGAGTGATT
TTGATGACGAGCGTAATGGCTGGCCTGTTGAACAAGTCTGGAAAGAAATGCATAAGCTTTTGCCATTCTC
ACCGGATTCAGTCGTCACTCATGGTGATTTCTCACTTGATAACCTTATTTTTGACGAGGGGAAATTAATA
GGTTGTATTGATGTTGGACGAGTCGGAATCGCAGACCGATACCAGGATCTTGCCATCCTATGGAACTGCC
TCGGTGAGTTTTCTCCTTCATTACAGAAACGGCTTTTTCAAAAATATGGTATTGATAATCCTGATATGAA
TAAATTGCAGTTTCATTTGATGCTCGATGAGTTTTTCTAATCAGTACTGACAATAAAAAGATTCTTGTTT
TCAAGAACTTGTCATTTGTATAGTTTTTTTATATTGTAGTTGTTCTATTTTAATCAAATGTTAGCGTGAT
TTATATTTTTTTTCGCCTCGACATCATCTGCCCAGATGCGAAGTTAAGTGCGCAGAAAGTAATATCATGC
GTCAATCGTATGTGAATGCTGGTCGCTATACTGCTGTCGATTCGATACTAACGCCGCCATCCAACAGGCC
CCTTTTCCTTTGTCGATATCATGTAATTAGTTATGTCACGCTTACATTCACGCCCTCCCCCCACATCCGC
TCTAACCGAAAAGGAAGGAGTTAGACAACCTGAAGTCTAGGTCCCTATTTATTTTTTTATAGTTATGTTA
GTATTAAGAACGTTATTTATATTTCAAATTTTTCTTTTTTTTCTGTACAAACGCGTGTACGCATGTAACA
TTATAGTTTAAACGAGCTCGAATTCATCGATGATATCAGATCCACTAGTGGCCTATGCGGCCGCGGATCT
GCCGGTCTCCCTATAGTGAGTCGTATTAATTTCGATAAGCCAGGTTAACCTGCATTAATGAATCGGCCAA
CGCGCGGGGAGAGGCGGTTTGCGTATTGGGCGCTCTTCCGCTTCCTCGCTCACTGACTCGCTGCGCTCGG
TCGTTCGGCTGCGGCGAGCGGTATCAGCTCACTCAAAGGCGGTAATACGGTTATCCACAGAATCAGGGGA
TAACGCAGGAAAGAACATGTGAGCAAAAGGCCAGCAAAAGGCCAGGAACCGTAAAAAGGCCGCGTTGCTG
GCGTTTTTCCATAGGCTCCGCCCCCCTGACGAGCATCACAAAAATCGACGCTCAAGTCAGAGGTGGCGAA
ACCCGACAGGACTATAAAGATACCAGGCGTTTCCCCCTGGAAGCTCCCTCGTGCGCTCTCCTGTTCCGAC
CCTGCCGCTTACCGGATACCTGTCCGCCTTTCTCCCTTCGGGAAGCGTGGCGCTTTCTCATAGCTCACGC
TGTAGGTATCTCAGTTCGGTGTAGGTCGTTCGCTCCAAGCTGGGCTGTGTGCACGAACCCCCCGTTCAGC
CCGACCGCTGCGCCTTATCCGGTAACTATCGTCTTGAGTCCAACCCGGTAAGACACGACTTATCGCCACT
GGCAGCAGCCACTGGTAACAGGATTAGCAGAGCGAGGTATGTAGGCGGTGCTACAGAGTTCTTGAAGTGG
TGGCCTAACTACGGCTACACTAGAAGAACAGTATTTGGTATCTGCGCTCTGCTGAAGCCAGTTACCTTCG
GAAAAAGAGTTGGTAGCTCTTGATCCGGCAAACAAACCACCGCTGGTAGCGGTGGTTTTTTTGTTTGCAA
GCAGCAGATTACGCGCAGAAAAAAAGGATCTCAAGAAGATCCTTTGATCTTTTCTACGGGGTCTGACGCT
CAGTGGAACGAAAACTCACGTTAAGGGATTTTGGTCATGAGATTATCAAAAAGGATCTTCACCTAGATCC
TTTTAAATTAAAAATGAAGTTTTAAATCAATCTAAAGTATATATGAGTAAACTTGGTCTGACAGTTACCA
ATGCTTAATCAGTGAGGCACCTATCTCAGCGATCTGTCTATTTCGTTCATCCATAGTTGCCTGACTCCCC
GTCGTGTAGATAACTACGATACGGGAGGGCTTACCATCTGGCCCCAGTGCTGCAATGATACCGCGAGACC
CACGCTCACCGGCTCCAGATTTATCAGCAATAAACCAGCCAGCCGGAAGGGCCGAGCGCAGAAGTGGTCC
TGCAACTTTATCCGCCTCCATCCAGTCTATTAATTGTTGCCGGGAAGCTAGAGTAAGTAGTTCGCCAGTT
AATAGTTTGCGCAACGTTGTTGCCATTGCTACAGGCATCGTGGTGTCACGCTCGTCGTTTGGTATGGCTT
CATTCAGCTCCGGTTCCCAACGATCAAGGCGAGTTACATGATCCCCCATGTTGTGCAAAAAAGCGGTTAG
CTCCTTCGGTCCTCCGATCGTTGTCAGAAGTAAGTTGGCCGCAGTGTTATCACTCATGGTTATGGCAGCA
CTGCATAATTCTCTTACTGTCATGCCATCCGTAAGATGCTTTTCTGTGACTGGTGAGTACTCAACCAAGT
CATTCTGAGAATAGTGTATGCGGCGACCGAGTTGCTCTTGCCCGGCGTCAATACGGGATAATACCGCGCC
ACATAGCAGAACTTTAAAAGTGCTCATCATTGGAAAACGTTCTTCGGGGCGAAAACTCTCAAGGATCTTA
CCGCTGTTGAGATCCAGTTCGATGTAACCCACTCGTGCACCCAACTGATCTTCAGCATCTTTTACTTTCA
CCAGCGTTTCTGGGTGAGCAAAAACAGGAAGGCAAAATGCCGCAAAAAAGGGAATAAGGGCGACACGGAA
ATGTTGAATACTCATACTCTTCCTTTTTCAATATTATTGAAGCATTTATCAGGGTTATTGTCTCATGAGC
GGATACATATTTGAATGTATTTAGAAAAATAAACAAATAGGGGTTCCGCGCACATTTCCCCGAAAAGTGC
CACCTGACGTCTAAGAAACCATTATTATCATGACATTAACCTATAAAAATAGGCGTATCACGAGGCCCTT
TCGTCTCGCGCGTTTCGGTGATGACGGTGAAAACCTCTGACACATGCAGCTCCCGGAGACGGTCACAGCT
TGTCTGTAAGCGGATGCCGGGAGCAGACAAGCCCGTCAGGGCGCGTCAGCGGGTGTTGGCGGGTGTCGGG
GCTGGCTTAACTATGCGGCATCAGAGCAGATTGTACTGAGAGTGCACCATATGGACATATTGTCGTTAGA
ACGCGGCTAC
Features (pLannotate 1.2.2; 10 found; start..end, strand, type, name):
     36..54      +  promoter       SP6 promoter: promoter for bacteriophage SP6 RNA polymerase
    217..1573    +  gene           kanMX: yeast selectable marker conferring kanamycin resistance (Wach et al., 1994)
   1629..1825    +  terminator     CYC1 terminator (fragment): S. cerevisiae CYC1; transcription terminator for CYC1
   1900..1918    -  promoter       T7 promoter: promoter for bacteriophage T7 RNA polymerase
   1940..1993    -  CDS            lacI (fragment): lac repressor; lacI; The lac repressor binds to the lac operator to inhibit transcription in E. coli. This inhibition can be relieved by adding lactose or isopropyl-β-D-thiogalactopyranoside (IPTG).
   2176..2764    -  rep_origin     ori: high-copy-number ColE1/pMB1/pBR322/pUC origin of replication
   2935..3795    -  CDS            AmpR: β-lactamase; bla; confers resistance to ampicillin, carbenicillin, and related antibiotics
   3796..3900    -  promoter       AmpR promoter: bla
   3995..4030    +  CDS            rop (fragment): Rop protein, which maintains plasmids at low copy number; rop
   4132..4183    +  misc_feature   bom (fragment): basis of mobility region from pBR322
