[The description below was written by a language model from this plasmid's Addgene catalogue record and pLannotate feature annotations shown in this document.]
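Description:
kanMX6-ins2 is a 4,210 bp yeast genomic targeting plasmid derived from pFA6a-kanMX6. It serves as a template source for an "insulated" G418 selection cassette rather than as a vector that replicates in yeast; no yeast origin or centromere is annotated. In E. coli it is maintained through a high-copy ColE1/pUC-type origin and selected with ampicillin via the β-lactamase gene and its native promoter. Short lacI, rop and bom fragments in the feature table are backbone remnants with no evident function.

The roughly 1.75 kb insert, assembled by Gibson cloning, consists of the S. cerevisiae DEG1 terminator, the Ashbya gossypii TEF promoter, the KanR coding sequence, the A. gossypii TEF terminator and the S. cerevisiae CYC1 terminator, in that order. The core kanMX module confers Geneticin (G418) resistance in budding yeast. The automated annotation identifies kanMX and a downstream CYC1 terminator fragment. It does not call the DEG1 terminator, which by the catalogue description should lie in the unannotated stretch upstream of kanMX. SP6 and T7 promoters flank the cassette and act as sequencing primer sites.

The design addresses the finding that the promoter in standard selection cassettes can fire bidirectionally. Transcripts can then run into adjacent genes and interfere with their expression, including repressing their translation. Terminators on both sides of the marker stop transcription from leaving the cassette in either direction. The plasmid is intended as a replacement for the original pFA6a series for deletions or other targeted modifications made by selectable marker insertion, without off-target disruption of neighbouring loci.
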