Addgene plasmid #195039: kanMX6-ins2
Purpose: pFA6a derived selection cassette flanked with transcription terminators (tDEG1/tCYC1), allows genome modification without disruption of insertion neighboring genes by transcription interference
Depositing lab: Gloria Brar. Depositing organization: University of California, Berkeley. Publication: Bidirectional promoter activity from expression cassettes can drive off-target repression of neighboring gene translation. Powers EN, Chan C, Doron-Mandel E, Llacsahuanga Allcca L, Kim Kim J, Jovanovic M, Brar GA. Elife. 2022 Dec 12;11:e81086. doi: 10.7554/eLife.81086. PubMed 36503721.
Backbone
  Vector backbone: pFA6a
  Backbone size w/o insert (bp): 2458
  Total vector size (bp): 4210
  Vector type: yeast genomic targeting
  Selectable markers: Geneticin (G418)
Growth in bacteria
  Bacterial resistance: Ampicillin, 100 μg/mL
  Growth temperature: 37°C
  Growth strain: DH5alpha
  Copy number: Unknown
Gene/Insert
  Gene/Insert name: KanR (alt names: kanamycin resistance cassette; encodes resistance to Geneticin (G418))
  Species: S. cerevisiae (budding yeast); A. gossypii
  Insert size (bp): 1752
  Tag / fusion protein: S. cerevisiae DEG1 terminator, A. gossypii TEF promoter, KanR, A. gossypii TEF terminator, S. cerevisiae CYC1 terminator
  Cloning method: Gibson Cloning
  Sequencing primers: 5′ SP6; 3′ T7
Resource information
  A portion of this plasmid was derived from a plasmid made by: Longtine et al., 1998
Terms and licenses: Academic/Nonprofit Terms; Industry Terms: Not Available to Industry
Depositor comments: This plasmid can be used in place of the original pFA6a series to introduce targeted mutation by selectable marker insertion in yeast while preventing off-target disruption of insertion neighboring genes caused by cassette promoter driven transcription interference. For more information regarding these plasmids see our article (Powers et al., eLife 2022) "Bidirectional promoter activity from expression cassettes can drive off-target repression of neighboring gene translation" The backbone and KanMX cassette was amplified from pFA6a-kanMX6 (Longtine et al., 1998), the tDEG1 and tCYC1 sequences were amplified from S. cerevisiae gDNA.
How to cite: kanMX6-ins2 was a gift from Gloria Brar (Addgene plasmid # 195039 ; http://n2t.net/addgene:195039 ; RRID:Addgene_195039)
